>Addgene plasmid #106039 | Opto-GPR88 | addgene full sequence | sequence record 209661 | Addgene NGS Result
AATTGCATGAAGAATCTGCTTAGGGTTAGGCGTTTTGCGCTGCTTCGCGATGTACGGGCCAGATATACGC
GTTGACATTGATTATTGACTAGTTATTAATAGTAATCAATTACGGGGTCATTAGTTCATAGCCCATATAT
GGAGTTCCGCGTTACATAACTTACGGTAAATGGCCCGCCTGGCTGACCGCCCAACGACCCCCGCCCATTG
ACGTCAATAATGACGTATGTTCCCATAGTAACGCCAATAGGGACTTTCCATTGACGTCAATGGGTGGAGT
ATTTACGGTAAACTGCCCACTTGGCAGTACATCAAGTGTATCATATGCCAAGTACGCCCCCTATTGACGT
CAATGACGGTAAATGGCCCGCCTGGCATTATGCCCAGTACATGACCTTATGGGACTTTCCTACTTGGCAG
TACATCTACGTATTAGTCATCGCTATTACCATGGTGATGCGGTTTTGGCAGTACATCAATGGGCGTGGAT
AGCGGTTTGACTCACGGGGATTTCCAAGTCTCCACCCCATTGACGTCAATGGGAGTTTGTTTTGGCACCA
AAATCAACGGGACTTTCCAAAATGTCGTAACAACTCCGCCCCATTGACGCAAATGGGCGGTAGGCGTGTA
CGGTGGGAGGTCTATATAAGCAGAGCTCTCTGGCTAACTAGAGAACCCACTGCTTACTGGCTTATCGAAA
TTAATACGACTCACTATAGGGAGACACAAGCTGGCTAGCGTTTAAACGGGCCCTCTAGACTCGAGCACCA
TGAAAACGATCATCGCCCTGAGCTACATCTTCTGCCTGGTATTCGCCATGTACACCGATATAGAGATGAA
CAGGCTGGGAAAGGATAGCCTCATGAACGGGACCGAGGGCCCAAACTTCTACGTGCCTTTCTCCAACAAG
ACGGGCGTGGTGCGCAGCCCCTTCGAGGCCCCGCAGTACTACCTGGCGGAGCCATGGCAGTTCTCCATGC
TGGCCGCCTACATGTTCCTGCTGATCATGCTTGGCTTCCCCATCAACTTCCTCACGCTGTACGTCGTGTC
GTCCTTCCGAAAGCTGCAGACCACCCTCAACTACATCCTGCTCAACCTGGCCGTGGCCGACCTCTTCATG
GTGTTCGGGGGCTTCACCACCACCCTCTACACCTCTCTGCACGGGTACTTCGTCTTTGGGCCCACGGGCT
GCAACCTGGAGGGCTTCTTTGCCACCTTGGGCGGTGAAATTGCACTGTGGTCCTTGGTGGTCCTGGCCAT
CGAGCGGTACGTGGTGGTGCGGGCGCCCGCCACCTACCAGGCGCTGTACCAGAGGCGCCACGCCATCATG
GGCGTCGCCTTCACCTGGGTCATGGCTCTGGCCTGTGCCGCGCCCCCCCTCGTCGGCTGGTCCAGGTACA
TCCCGGAGGGCATGCAGTGCTCGTGCGGGATTGACTACTACACGCCCCACGAGGAAACCAACAATGAGTC
GTTCGTCATCTACATGTTCGTGGTCCACTTCATCATCCCCCTGATTGTCATATTCTTCTGCTACGGAGGC
ATCGTGCGCCGCGTGCGTGTCAGCGTCAAGCGGGTCAGCGTGCTCAACTTCCACCTGCTGCACCAGTTGC
CCGGCTGCGCCCGCATGGTGATCATCATGGTCATCGCTTTCCTAATCTGCTGGCTGCCCTACGCTGGGGT
GGCGTTCTACATCTTCACCCATCAGGGCTCTGACTTTGGCCCCATCTTCATGACCATCCCGGCTTTCTTT
GCCAAGACTTCTGCCGTCTACAACCCCGTCATCTACATCATGATGAACAAGCAGTTCCGCCGCTCCGTGC
GCTCAGTCCTGCCGGGCGTCGGCGACGCCGCCGCCGCTGCCGTTGCCGCCACAGCCGTGCCCGCAGTGTC
CCAGGCGCAACTGGGCACCCGCGCCGCGGGCCAGCACTGGACAGAAACCAGCCAAGTGGCGCCTGCCTAA
GAATTCCACCACACTGGACTAGTGGATCCGAGCTCGGTACCAAGCTTAAGTTTAAACCGCTGATCAGCCT
CGACTGTGCCTTCTAGTTGCCAGCCATCTGTTGTTTGCCCCTCCCCCGTGCCTTCCTTGACCCTGGAAGG
TGCCACTCCCACTGTCCTTTCCTAATAAAATGAGGAAATTGCATCGCATTGTCTGAGTAGGTGTCATTCT
ATTCTGGGGGGTGGGGTGGGGCAGGACAGCAAGGGGGAGGATTGGGAAGAGAATAGCAGGCATGCTGGGG
ATGCGGTGGGCTCTATGGCTTCTGAGGCGGAAAGAACCAGCTGGGGCTCTAGGGGGTATCCCC
[124 nt withheld, positions 2304-2427]
C
[91 nt withheld, positions 2429-2519]
A
[49 nt withheld, positions 2521-2569]
CCTTTGACGTTGGAGTCCACGTTCTTT
[37 nt withheld, positions 2597-2633]
ACCCTATCTCGGTCTATTCTTTTGATTTATAAGGGATTTTGCCGATTTCGGCCTATTGGTTAAAAAATGA
GCTGATTTAACAAAAATTTAACGCGAATTAATTCTGTGGAATGTGTGTCAGTTAGGGTGTGGAAAGTCCC
CAGGCTCCCCAGCAGGCAGAAGTATGCAAAGCATGCATCTCAATTAGTCAGCAACCAGGTGTGGAAAGTC
CCCAGGCTCCCCAGCAGGCAGAAGTATGCAAAGCATGCATCTCAATTAGTCAGCAACCATAGTCCCGCCC
CTAACTCCGCCCATCCCGCCCCTAACTCCGCCCAGTTCCGCCCATTCTCCGCCCCATGGCTGACTAATTT
TTTTTATTTATGCAGAGGCCGAGGCCGCCTCTGCCTCTGAGCTATTCCAGAAGTAGTGAGGAGGCTTTTT
TGGAGGCCTAGGCTTTTGCAAAAAGCTCCCGGGAGCTTGTATATCCATTTTCGGATCTGATCAAGAGACA
GGATGAGGATCGTTTCGCATGATTGAACAAGATGGATTGCACGCAGGTTCTCCGGCCGCTTGGGTGGAGA
GGCTATTCGGCTATGACTGGGCACAACAGACAATCGGCTGCTCTGATGCCGCCGTGTTCCGGCTGTCAGC
GCAGGGGCGCCCGGTTCTTTTTGTCAAGACCGACCTGTCCGGTGCCCTGAATGAACTGCAGGACGAGGCA
GCGCGGCTATCGTGGCTGGCCACGACGGGCGTTCCTTGCGCAGCTGTGCTCGACGTTGTCACTGAAGCGG
GAAGGGACTGGCTGCTATTGGGCGAAGTGCCGGGGCAGGATCTCCTGTCATCTCACCTTGCTCCTGCCGA
GAAAGTATCCATCATGGCTGATGCAATGCGGCGGCTGCATACGCTTGATCCGGCTACCTGCCCATTCGAC
CACCAAGCGAAACATCGCATCGAGCGAGCACGTACTCGGATGGAAGCCGGTCTTGTCGATCAGGATGATC
TGGACGAAGAACATCAGGGGCTCGCGCCAGCCGAACTGTTCGCCAGGCTCAAGGCGCGCATGCCCGACGG
CGAGGATCTCGTCGTGACCCATGGCGATGCCTGCTTGCCGAATATCATGGTGGAAAATGGCCGCTTTTCT
GGATTCATCGACTGTGGCCGGCTGGGTGTGGCGGACCGCTATCAGGACATAGCGTTGGCTACCCGTGATA
TTGCTGAAGAACTTGGCGGCGAATGGGCTGACCGCTTCCTCGTGCTTTACGGTATCGCCGCTCCCGATTC
GCAGCGCATCGCCTTCTATCGCCTTCTTGACGAGTTCTTCTGAGCGGGACTCTGGGGTTCGAAATGACCG
ACCAAGCGACGCCCAACCTGCCATCACGAGATTTCGATTCCACCGCCGCCTTCTATGAAAGGTTGGGCTT
CGGAATCGTTTTCCGGGACGCCGGCTGGATGATCCTCCAGCGCGGGGATCTCATGCTGGAGTTCTTCGCC
CACCCCAACTTGTTTATTGCAGCTTATAATGGTTACAAATAAAGCAATAGCATCACAAATTTCACAAATA
AAGCATTTTTTTCACTGCATTCTAGTTGTGGTTTGTCCAAACTCATCAATGTATCTTATCATGTCTGTAT
ACCGTCGACCTCTAGCTAGAGCTTGGCGTAATCATGGTCATAGCTGTTTCCTGTGTGAAATTGTTATCCG
CTCACAATTCCACACAACATACGAGCCGGAAGCATAAAGTGTAAAGCCTGGGGTGCCTAATGAGTGAGCT
AACTCACATTAATTGCGTTGCGCTCACTGCCCGCTTTCCAGTCGGGAAACCTGTCGTGCCAGCTGCATTA
ATGAATCGGCCAACGCGCGGGGAGAGGCGGTTTGCGTATTGGGCGCTCTTGCGCTTCCTCGCTCACTGAC
TCGCTGCGCTCGGTCGTTCGGCTGCGGCGAGCGGTATCAGCTCACTCAAAGGCGGTAATACGGTTATCCA
CAGAATCAGGGGATAACGCAGGAAAGAACATGTGAGCAAAAGGCCAGCAAAAGGCCAGGAACCGTAAAAA
GGCCGCGTTGCTGGCGTTTTTCCATAGGCTCCGCCCCCCTGACGAGCATCACAAAAATCGACGCTCAAGT
CAGAGGTGGCGAAACCCGACAGGACTATAAAGATACCAGGCGTTTCCCCCTGGAAGCTCCCTCGTGCGCT
CTCCTGTTCCGACCCTGCCGCTTACCGGATACCTGTCCGCCTTTCTCCCTTCGGGAAGCGTGGCGCTTTC
TCATAGCTCACGCTGTAGGTATCTCAGTTCGGTGTAGGTCGTTCGCTCCAAGCTGGGCTGTGTGCACGAA
CCCCCCGTTCAGCCCGACCGCTGCGCCTTATCCGGTAACTATCGTCTTGAGTCCAACCCGGTAAGACACG
ACTTATCGCCACTGGCAGCAGCCACTGGTAACAGGATTAGCAGAGCGAGGTATGTAGGCGGTGCTACAGA
GTTCTTGAAGTGGTGGCCTAACTACGGCTACACTAGAAGAACAGTATTTGGTATCTGCGCTCTGCTGAAG
CCAGTTACCTTCGGAAAAAGAGTTGGTAGCTCTTGATCCGGCAAACAAACCACCGCTGGTAGCGGTGGTT
TTTTTGTTTGCAAGCAGCAGATTACGCGCAGAAAAAAAGGATCTCAAGAAGATCCTTTGATCTTTTCTAC
GGGGTCTGACGCTCAGTGGAACGAAAACTCACGTTAAGGGATTTTGGTCATGAGATTATCAAAAAGGATC
TTCACCTAGATCCTTTTAAATTAAAAATGAAGTTTTAAATCAATCTAAAGTATATATGAGTAAACTTGGT
CTGACAGTTACCAATGCTTAATCAGTGAGGCACCTATCTCAGCGATCTGTCTATTTCGTTCATCCATAGT
TGCCTGACTCCCCGTCGTGTAGATAACTACGATACGGGAGGGCTTACCATCTGGCCCCAGTGCTGCAATG
ATACCGCGGGACCCACGCTCACCGGCTCCAGATTTATCAGCAATAAACCAGCCAGCCGGAAGGGCCGAGC
GCAGAAGTGGTCCTGCAACTTTATCCGCCTCCATCCAGTCTATTAATTGTTGCCGGGAAGCTAGAGTAAG
TAGTTCGCCAGTTAATAGTTTGCGCAACGTTGTTGCCATTGCTACAGGCATCGTGGTGTCACGCTCGTCG
TTTGGTATGGCTTCATTCAGCTCCGGTTCCCAACGATCAAGGCGAGTTACATGATCCCCCATGTTGTGCA
AAAAAGCGGTTAGCTCCTTCGGTCCTCCGATCGTTGTCAGAAGTAAGTTGGCCGCAGTGTTATCACTCAT
GGTTATGGCAGCACTGCATAATTCTCTTACTGTCATGCCATCCGTAAGATGCTTTTCTGTGACTGGTGAG
TACTCAACCAAGTCATTCTGAGAATAGTGTATGCGGCGACCGAGTTGCTCTTGCCCGGCGTCAATACGGG
ATAATACCGCGCCACATAGCAGAACTTTAAAAGTGCTCATCATTGGAAAACGTTCTTCGGGGCGAAAACT
CTCAAGGATCTTACCACTGTTGAGATCCAGTTCGATGTAACCCACTCGTGCACCCAACTGATCTTCAGCA
TCTTTTACTTTCACCAGCGTTTCTGGGTGAGCAAAAACAGGAAGGCAAAATGCCGCAAAAAAGGGAATAA
GGGCGACACGGAAATGTTGAATACTCATACTCTTCCTTTTTCAATATTATTGAAGCATTTATCAGGGTTA
TTGTCTCATGAGCGGATACATATTTGAATGTATTTAGAAAAATAAACAAATAGGGGTTCCGCGCACATTT
CCCCGAAAAGTGCCACCTGACGTCGACGGATCGGGAGATCTCCCGATCCCCTATGGTGCACTCTCAGTAC
AATCTGCTCTGATGCCGCATAGTTAAGCCAGTATCTGCTCCCTGCTTGTGTGTTGGAGGTCGCTGAGTAG
TGCGCGAGCAAAATTTAAGCTACAACAAGGCAAGGCTTGACCGAC
Features (pLannotate 1.2.2; 20 found; start..end, strand, type, name):
     74..453     +  enhancer       CMV enhancer: human cytomegalovirus immediate early enhancer
    454..657     +  promoter       CMV promoter: human cytomegalovirus (CMV) immediate early promoter
    653..686     +  LTR            5' LTR (truncated) (fragment): truncated 5' long terminal repeat (LTR) from HIV-1
    702..720     +  promoter       T7 promoter: promoter for bacteriophage T7 RNA polymerase
    863..1957    +  CDS            RHO: OPSD_BOVIN - Experimental evidence at protein level: Swiss-Prot protein existence level 1. Photoreceptor required for image-forming vision at low light intensity. Required for photoreceptor cell viability after birth (By similarity). Light-induced isomerization of 11-cis to all-trans retinal triggers a conformational change that activates signaling via G- proteins (PubMed:10926528, PubMed:12044163, PubMed:11972040, PubMed:16908857, PubMed:16586416, PubMed:17060607, PubMed:17449675, PubMed:18818650, PubMed:21389983, PubMed:22198838, PubMed:23579341, PubMed:25205354, PubMed:27458239). Subsequent
   2034..2145    +  polyA_signal   bGH poly(A) signal: bovine growth hormone polyadenylation signal
   2262..2283    +  promoter       SV40 promoter (fragment): SV40 enhancer and early promoter
   2304..2732    +  rep_origin     f1 ori (sequence partly withheld): f1 bacteriophage origin of replication; arrow indicates direction of (+) strand synthesis
   2746..3075    +  promoter       SV40 promoter: SV40 enhancer and early promoter
   3142..3933    +  CDS            neo: KKA2_KLEPN - Also known as kan, nptII. Experimental evidence at protein level: Swiss-Prot protein existence level 1. Resistance to kanamycin, neomycin, paromomycin, ribostamycin, butirosin and gentamicin B. From Klebsiella pneumoniae.
   3957..4115    +  CDS            ble (fragment): BLE_KLEPN - Experimental evidence at protein level: Swiss-Prot protein existence level 1. Binding protein with a strong affinity to the bleomycin family of antibiotics. Binds to CL990; an antimitotic-antibiotic compound. From Klebsiella pneumoniae.
   4110..4231    +  polyA_signal   SV40 poly(A) signal: SV40 polyadenylation signal
   4304..4320    -  protein_bind   lac operator: The lac repressor binds to the lac operator to inhibit transcription in E. coli. This inhibition can be relieved by adding lactose or isopropyl-β-D-thiogalactopyranoside (IPTG). lac repressor encoded by lacI
   4328..4358    -  promoter       lac promoter: promoter for the E. coli lac operon
   4373..4394    -  protein_bind   CAP binding site: CAP binding activates transcription in the presence of cAMP. E. coli catabolite activator protein
   4407..4499    -  CDS            lacI (fragment): lac repressor; lacI; The lac repressor binds to the lac operator to inhibit transcription in E. coli. This inhibition can be relieved by adding lactose or isopropyl-β-D-thiogalactopyranoside (IPTG).
   4682..5270    -  rep_origin     ori: high-copy-number ColE1/pMB1/pBR322/pUC origin of replication
   5441..6301    -  CDS            AmpR: β-lactamase; bla; confers resistance to ampicillin, carbenicillin, and related antibiotics
   6302..6406    -  promoter       AmpR promoter: bla
   6465..6517    -  misc_feature   bom (fragment): basis of mobility region from pBR322
