[The description below was written by a language model from this plasmid's Addgene catalogue record and pLannotate feature annotations shown in this document.]
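Description:
Opto-GPR88 is a mammalian expression plasmid built on the Invitrogen pcDNA3.1(-) backbone that encodes a light-activatable chimeric G-protein-coupled receptor. The roughly 1.2 kb insert combines bovine rhodopsin with sequence from the human orphan receptor GPR88. The record describes it only as a chimeric receptor protein and does not specify which segments come from which parent. The automated annotation recognises the open reading frame as bovine rhodopsin (RHO), consistent with rhodopsin supplying much of the scaffold. In this type of design, the retinal-binding, light-sensing rhodopsin portion is intended to couple illumination to the signalling output of the partner receptor. The coding sequence carries an N-terminal VSV-G epitope and a C-terminal rhodopsin 1D4 epitope, which allow antibody detection of the protein.

Expression is driven by the human cytomegalovirus immediate-early enhancer and promoter and terminated by the bovine growth hormone polyadenylation signal. A T7 promoter lies upstream of the insert. A separate SV40 early promoter–neomycin phosphotransferase–SV40 poly(A) cassette permits G418 selection of stably transfected mammalian cells. In E. coli the plasmid is maintained at high copy through a ColE1/pUC-type origin and selected with ampicillin via the β-lactamase gene, and an f1 origin is also present. Several short annotated fragments (HIV-1 LTR, ble, lacI, bom) appear to be partial matches in the backbone rather than functional elements. The depositor notes that the insert was assembled in two cloning steps and that the flanking sites cannot be reused for subcloning. The construct is suited to optical control and study of signalling by the orphan receptor GPR88 in cultured mammalian cells.
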