Addgene plasmid #106039: Opto-GPR88
Purpose: Expression of a chimeric G-protein coupled receptor (Rhodopsin-GPR88; Opto-GPR88; D5)
Depositing lab: Harald Janovjak. Depositing organization: Institute of Science and Technology Austria (I.S.T. Austria). Publication: Optical functionalization of human Class A orphan G-protein-coupled receptors. Morri M, Sanchez-Romero I, Tichy AM, Kainrath S, Gerrard EJ, Hirschfeld PP, Schwarz J, Janovjak H. Nat Commun. 2018 May 16;9(1):1950. doi: 10.1038/s41467-018-04342-1. PubMed 29769519.
Backbone
  Vector backbone: pcDNA3.1-
  Backbone manufacturer: Invitrogen
  Backbone size w/o insert (bp): 5427
  Vector type: Mammalian Expression
  Selectable markers: Neomycin (select with G418)
Growth in bacteria
  Bacterial resistance: Ampicillin, 100 μg/mL
  Growth temperature: 37°C
  Growth strain: DH5alpha
  Copy number: High Copy
Gene/Insert
  Gene/Insert name: Opto-GPR88
  Species: H. sapiens (human), B. taurus (bovine)
  Insert size (bp): 1191
  Mutation: Chimeric receptor protein
  Entrez Gene: GPR88 (a.k.a. COCPMR, STRG)
  Promoter: CMV
  Tag / fusion protein: VSV-G (N terminal on insert); Rhodopsin-1D4 (C terminal on insert)
  Cloning method: Restriction Enzyme; 5′ cloning site unknown (unknown if destroyed); 3′ cloning site unknown (unknown if destroyed)
  Sequencing primers: 5′ CMV_F (CGCAAATGGGCGGTAGGCGTG); 3′ pcDNA_R (CAACAGATGGCTGGCAAC)
Terms and licenses: Academic/Nonprofit Terms; Industry Terms: Not Available to Industry
Depositor comments: two step cloning; 5' and 3' sites cannot be used for (sub)cloning
How to cite: Opto-GPR88 was a gift from Harald Janovjak (Addgene plasmid # 106039 ; http://n2t.net/addgene:106039 ; RRID:Addgene_106039)
