>Addgene plasmid #106039 | Opto-GPR88 | depositor partial sequence | sequence record 200802 | Opto-GPR88
ATGAAAACGATCATCGCCCTGAGCTACATCTTCTGCCTGGTATTCGCCATGTACACCGATATAGAGATGA
ACAGGCTGGGAAAGGATAGCCTCATGAACGGGACCGAGGGCCCAAACTTCTACGTGCCTTTCTCCAACAA
GACGGGCGTGGTGCGCAGCCCCTTCGAGGCCCCGCAGTACTACCTGGCGGAGCCATGGCAGTTCTCCATG
CTGGCCGCCTACATGTTCCTGCTGATCATGCTTGGCTTCCCCATCAACTTCCTCACGCTGTACGTCGTGT
CGTCCTTCCGAAAGCTGCAGACCACCCTCAACTACATCCTGCTCAACCTGGCCGTGGCCGACCTCTTCAT
GGTGTTCGGGGGCTTCACCACCACCCTCTACACCTCTCTGCACGGGTACTTCGTCTTTGGGCCCACGGGC
TGCAACCTGGAGGGCTTCTTTGCCACCTTGGGCGGTGAAATTGCACTGTGGTCCTTGGTGGTCCTGGCCA
TCGAGCGGTACGTGGTGGTGCGGGCGCCCGCCACCTACCAGGCGCTGTACCAGAGGCGCCACGCCATCAT
GGGCGTCGCCTTCACCTGGGTCATGGCTCTGGCCTGTGCCGCGCCCCCCCTCGTCGGCTGGTCCAGGTAC
ATCCCGGAGGGCATGCAGTGCTCGTGCGGGATTGACTACTACACGCCCCACGAGGAAACCAACAATGAGT
CGTTCGTCATCTACATGTTCGTGGTCCACTTCATCATCCCCCTGATTGTCATATTCTTCTGCTACGGAGG
CATCGTGCGCCGCGTGCGTGTCAGCGTCAAGCGGGTCAGCGTGCTCAACTTCCACCTGCTGCACCAGTTG
CCCGGCTGCGCCCGCATGGTGATCATCATGGTCATCGCTTTCCTAATCTGCTGGCTGCCCTACGCTGGGG
TGGCGTTCTACATCTTCACCCATCAGGGCTCTGACTTTGGCCCCATCTTCATGACCATCCCGGCTTTCTT
TGCCAAGACTTCTGCCGTCTACAACCCCGTCATCTACATCATGATGAACAAGCAGTTCCGCCGCTCCGTG
CGCTCAGTCCTGCCGGGCGTCGGCGACGCCGCCGCCGCTGCCGTTGCCGCCACAGCCGTGCCCGCAGTGT
CCCAGGCGCAACTGGGCACCCGCGCCGCGGGCCAGCACTGGACAGAAACCAGCCAAGTGGCGCCTGCCTA
A
